Addgene plasmid #115940: pTW097
Purpose: SGP insert for replicon MoClo
Depositing lab: Ron Weiss. Depositing organization: Massachusetts Institute of Technology. Publication: Small-molecule-based regulation of RNA-delivered circuits in mammalian cells. Wagner TE, Becraft JR, Bodner K, Teague B, Zhang X, Woo A, Porter E, Alburquerque B, Dobosh B, Andries O, Sanders NN, Beal J, Densmore D, Kitada T, Weiss R. Nat Chem Biol. 2018 Nov;14(11):1043-1050. doi: 10.1038/s41589-018-0146-9. Epub 2018 Oct 16. PubMed 30327560.
Backbone
  Vector backbone: pUC19
  Vector type: Synthetic Biology
Growth in bacteria
  Bacterial resistance: Ampicillin, 100 μg/mL
  Growth temperature: 37°C
  Growth strain: DH5alpha
  Copy number: High Copy
Gene/Insert
  Gene/Insert name: Lvl0 -98/3 SGP 2x K-turn
  Species: venezuelan equine encephalitis
  Cloning method: Gateway Cloning
Terms and licenses: Academic/Nonprofit Terms; Industry Terms: Not Available to Industry
How to cite: pTW097 was a gift from Ron Weiss (Addgene plasmid # 115940 ; http://n2t.net/addgene:115940 ; RRID:Addgene_115940)
