[The description below was written by a language model from this plasmid's Addgene catalogue record and pLannotate feature annotations shown in this document.]
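Description:
pTW097 is a small (about 2.9 kb) pUC19-based part plasmid from a synthetic biology toolkit. It serves as a Level 0 module in a MoClo (modular, hierarchical) assembly scheme for building alphavirus replicons. It is propagated in E. coli as a high-copy plasmid through the ColE1/pUC-type origin and is selected with ampicillin via the β-lactamase gene and its native promoter. The automated annotation otherwise finds only standard pUC19 remnants. These are the lac promoter, operator and CAP site, a lacZα fragment flanking the multiple cloning site, and short fragments matching lacI, bom and rop. None of these has a role in the payload.

According to the catalogue entry, the insert is a subgenomic promoter (SGP) from Venezuelan equine encephalitis virus, labelled "-98/3", combined with two K-turn motifs. The label presumably gives the promoter's boundaries relative to the subgenomic transcription start, though the record does not define it. In an alphavirus replicon, the SGP is recognised by the viral replicase on the negative-strand RNA and drives synthesis of a subgenomic mRNA encoding the gene of interest. K-turns are kinked RNA motifs bound by proteins such as L7Ae. Placed near the 5' end of a transcript, they allow translation to be repressed by the binding protein. That function fits the stated context of regulating RNA-delivered circuits in mammalian cells.

The feature table does not annotate the SGP or the K-turn elements, so their exact position and arrangement cannot be confirmed from it. The record lists Gateway cloning as the method, but no att sites are annotated. The plasmid is intended as a donor part for assembling multi-unit replicon constructs rather than for direct expression.
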