Features (pLannotate 1.2.2; 11 found; start..end, strand, type, name):
    137..236     +  misc_feature   bom (fragment): basis of mobility region from pBR322
    242..399     -  CDS            lacZα (fragment): LacZα fragment of β-galactosidase; lacZ fragment
    396..452     +  misc_feature   MCS: pUC18/19 multiple cloning site
    489..505     -  protein_bind   lac operator: The lac repressor binds to the lac operator to inhibit transcription in E. coli. This inhibition can be relieved by adding lactose or isopropyl-β-D-thiogalactopyranoside (IPTG). lac repressor encoded by lacI
    513..543     -  promoter       lac promoter: promoter for the E. coli lac operon
    558..579     -  protein_bind   CAP binding site: CAP binding activates transcription in the presence of cAMP. E. coli catabolite activator protein
    592..684     -  CDS            lacI (fragment): lac repressor; lacI; The lac repressor binds to the lac operator to inhibit transcription in E. coli. This inhibition can be relieved by adding lactose or isopropyl-β-D-thiogalactopyranoside (IPTG).
   1058..1646    -  rep_origin     ori: high-copy-number ColE1/pMB1/pBR322/pUC origin of replication
   1817..2677    -  CDS            AmpR: β-lactamase; bla; confers resistance to ampicillin, carbenicillin, and related antibiotics
   2678..2782    -  promoter       AmpR promoter: bla
   2877..35      +  CDS            rop (fragment) (across the origin): Rop protein, which maintains plasmids at low copy number; rop
>Addgene plasmid #115940 | pTW097 | addgene full sequence | sequence record 244203 | Addgene NGS Result
TCGCGCGTTTCGGTGATGACGGTGAAAACCTCTGACACATGCAGCTCCCGGAGACGGTCACAGCTTGTCT
GTAAGCGGATGCCGGGAGCAGACAAGCCCGTCAGGGCGCGTCAGCGGGTGTTGGCGGGTGTCGGGGCTGG
CTTAACTATGCGGCATCAGAGCAGATTGTACTGAGAGTGCACCATATGCGGTGTGAAATACCGCACAGAT
GCGTAAGGAGAAAATACCGCATCAGGCGCCATTCGCCATTCAGGCTGCGCAACTGTTGGGAAGGGCGATC
GGTGCGGGCCTCTTCGCTATTACGCCAGCTGGCGAAAGGGGGATGTGCTGCAAGGCGATTAAGTTGGGTA
ACGCCAGGGTTTTCCCAGTCACGACGTTGTAAAACGACGGCCAGTGAATTCGAGCTCGGTACCCGGGGAT
CCTCTAGAGTCGACCTGCAGGCATGCAAGCTTGGCGTAATCATGGTCATAGCTGTTTCCTGTGTGAAATT
GTTATCCGCTCACAATTCCACACAACATACGAGCCGGAAGCATAAAGTGTAAAGCCTGGGGTGCCTAATG
AGTGAGCTAACTCACATTAATTGCGTTGCGCTCACTGCCCGCTTTCCAGTCGGGAAACCTGTCGTGCCAG
CTGCATTAATGAATCGGCCAACGCGCGGGGAGAGGCGGTTTGCGTATTGGGCGCTCTTCCGCTGGTCTCC
GACTTCCATCATAGTTATGGCCATGACTACTCTAGCTAGCAGTGTTAAATCATTCAGCTACCTGAGAGGG
GCCCCTATAACTCTCTACGGCTAACCTGAATGGGGCGTGATCCGAAAGGTGACCCGGATCTGGGGCGTGA
TCCGAAAGGTGACCCGGATCCACCGGTCGCCACCTGAGACCGCTTCCTCGCTCACTGACTCGCTGCGCTC
GGTCGTTCGGCTGCGGCGAGCGGTATCAGCTCACTCAAAGGCGGTAATACGGTTATCCACAGAATCAGGG
GATAACGCAGGAAAGAACATGTGAGCAAAAGGCCAGCAAAAGGCCAGGAACCGTAAAAAGGCCGCGTTGC
TGGCGTTTTTCCATAGGCTCCGCCCCCCTGACGAGCATCACAAAAATCGACGCTCAAGTCAGAGGTGGCG
AAACCCGACAGGACTATAAAGATACCAGGCGTTTCCCCCTGGAAGCTCCCTCGTGCGCTCTCCTGTTCCG
ACCCTGCCGCTTACCGGATACCTGTCCGCCTTTCTCCCTTCGGGAAGCGTGGCGCTTTCTCATAGCTCAC
GCTGTAGGTATCTCAGTTCGGTGTAGGTCGTTCGCTCCAAGCTGGGCTGTGTGCACGAACCCCCCGTTCA
GCCCGACCGCTGCGCCTTATCCGGTAACTATCGTCTTGAGTCCAACCCGGTAAGACACGACTTATCGCCA
CTGGCAGCAGCCACTGGTAACAGGATTAGCAGAGCGAGGTATGTAGGCGGTGCTACAGAGTTCTTGAAGT
GGTGGCCTAACTACGGCTACACTAGAAGAACAGTATTTGGTATCTGCGCTCTGCTGAAGCCAGTTACCTT
CGGAAAAAGAGTTGGTAGCTCTTGATCCGGCAAACAAACCACCGCTGGTAGCGGTGGTTTTTTTGTTTGC
AAGCAGCAGATTACGCGCAGAAAAAAAGGATCTCAAGAAGATCCTTTGATCTTTTCTACGGGGTCTGACG
CTCAGTGGAACGAAAACTCACGTTAAGGGATTTTGGTCATGAGATTATCAAAAAGGATCTTCACCTAGAT
CCTTTTAAATTAAAAATGAAGTTTTAAATCAATCTAAAGTATATATGAGTAAACTTGGTCTGACAGTTAC
CAATGCTTAATCAGTGAGGCACCTATCTCAGCGATCTGTCTATTTCGTTCATCCATAGTTGCCTGACTCC
CCGTCGTGTAGATAACTACGATACGGGAGGGCTTACCATCTGGCCCCAGTGCTGCAATGATACCGCGAGA
CCCACGCTCACCGGCTCCAGATTTATCAGCAATAAACCAGCCAGCCGGAAGGGCCGAGCGCAGAAGTGGT
CCTGCAACTTTATCCGCCTCCATCCAGTCTATTAATTGTTGCCGGGAAGCTAGAGTAAGTAGTTCGCCAG
TTAATAGTTTGCGCAACGTTGTTGCCATTGCTACAGGCATCGTGGTGTCACGCTCGTCGTTTGGTATGGC
TTCATTCAGCTCCGGTTCCCAACGATCAAGGCGAGTTACATGATCCCCCATGTTGTGCAAAAAAGCGGTT
AGCTCCTTCGGTCCTCCGATCGTTGTCAGAAGTAAGTTGGCCGCAGTGTTATCACTCATGGTTATGGCAG
CACTGCATAATTCTCTTACTGTCATGCCATCCGTAAGATGCTTTTCTGTGACTGGTGAGTACTCAACCAA
GTCATTCTGAGAATAGTGTATGCGGCGACCGAGTTGCTCTTGCCCGGCGTCAATACGGGATAATACCGCG
CCACATAGCAGAACTTTAAAAGTGCTCATCATTGGAAAACGTTCTTCGGGGCGAAAACTCTCAAGGATCT
TACCGCTGTTGAGATCCAGTTCGATGTAACCCACTCGTGCACCCAACTGATCTTCAGCATCTTTTACTTT
CACCAGCGTTTCTGGGTGAGCAAAAACAGGAAGGCAAAATGCCGCAAAAAAGGGAATAAGGGCGACACGG
AAATGTTGAATACTCATACTCTTCCTTTTTCAATATTATTGAAGCATTTATCAGGGTTATTGTCTCATGA
GCGGATACATATTTGAATGTATTTAGAAAAATAAACAAATAGGGGTTCCGCGCACATTTCCCCGAAAAGT
GCCACCTGACGTCTAAGAAACCATTATTATCATGACATTAACCTATAAAAATAGGCGTATCACGAGGCCC
TTTCGTC
